>Addgene plasmid #230718 | AiP1833 - pAAV-AiE2460m-minBG-SYFP2-WPRE3-BGHpA | addgene full sequence | sequence record 466309 | Addgene NGS Result
TTCTGGTTAAGATTCAAATTCATTGCTTTTGATTTCAGAGTGTGCCAAACACTATTACTCAGACAGGCTT
CTTGCTTCCCAGAAGTAACCATTCTTTCTCTGCCTCTTATACTGTTGTAGCTGGGATGTGAAGCTACTTT
GCCAATATTATGGATAAGATGTTGAGATTTTCGAAAACACTAATTAATATGTATGTAAAAGGAACGATTA
TTACTCTTACAACGCGTGCGGCCGCAGGAACCCCTAGTGATGGAGTTGGCCACTCCCTCTCTGCGCGCTC
GCTCGCTCACTGAGGCCGGGCGACCAAAGGTCGCCCGACGCCCGGGCGGCCTCAGTGAGCGAGCGAGCGC
GCAGCTGCCTGCAGGACATGTGAGCAAAAGGCCAGCAAAAGGCCAGGAACCGTAAAAAGGCCGCGTTGCT
GGCGTTTTTCCATAGGCTCCGCCCCCCTGACGAGCATCACAAAAATCGACGCTCAAGTCAGAGGTGGCGA
AACCCGACAGGACTATAAAGATACCAGGCGTTTCCCCCTGGAAGCTCCCTCGTGCGCTCTCCTGTTCCGA
CCCTGCCGCTTACCGGATACCTGTCCGCCTTTCTCCCTTCGGGAAGCGTGGCGCTTTCTCATAGCTCACG
CTGTAGGTATCTCAGTTCGGTGTAGGTCGTTCGCTCCAAGCTGGGCTGTGTGCACGAACCCCCCGTTCAG
CCCGACCGCTGCGCCTTATCCGGTAACTATCGTCTTGAGTCCAACCCGGTAAGACACGACTTATCGCCAC
TGGCAGCAGCCACTGGTAACAGGATTAGCAGAGCGAGGTATGTAGGCGGTGCTACAGAGTTCTTGAAGTG
GTGGCCTAACTACGGCTACACTAGAAGAACAGTATTTGGTATCTGCGCTCTGCTGAAGCCAGTTACCTTC
GGAAAAAGAGTTGGTAGCTCTTGATCCGGCAAACAAACCACCGCTGGTAGCGGTGGTTTTTTTGTTTGCA
AGCAGCAGATTACGCGCAGAAAAAAAGGATCTCAAGAAGATCCTTTGATCTTTTCTACGGGGTCTGACGC
TCAGTGGAACGAAAACTCACGTTAAGGGATTTTGGTCATGAGATTATCAAAAAGGATCTTCACCTAGATC
CTTTTAAATTAAAAATGAAGTTTTAAATCAATCTAAAGTATATATGAGTAAACTTGGTCTGACAGTTACC
AATGCTTAATCAGTGAGGCACCTATCTCAGCGATCTGTCTATTTCGTTCATCCATAGTTGCCTGACTCCC
CGTCGTGTAGATAACTACGATACGGGAGGGCTTACCATCTGGCCCCAGTGCTGCAATGATACCGCGAGAC
CCACGCTCACCGGCTCCAGATTTATCAGCAATAAACCAGCCAGCCGGAAGGGCCGAGCGCAGAAGTGGTC
CTGCAACTTTATCCGCCTCCATCCAGTCTATTAATTGTTGCCGGGAAGCTAGAGTAAGTAGTTCGCCAGT
TAATAGTTTGCGCAACGTTGTTGCCATTGCTACAGGCATCGTGGTGTCACGCTCGTCGTTTGGTATGGCT
TCATTCAGCTCCGGTTCCCAACGATCAAGGCGAGTTACATGATCCCCCATGTTGTGCAAAAAAGCGGTTA
GCTCCTTCGGTCCTCCGATCGTTGTCAGAAGTAAGTTGGCCGCAGTGTTATCACTCATGGTTATGGCAGC
ACTGCATAATTCTCTTACTGTCATGCCATCCGTAAGATGCTTTTCTGTGACTGGTGAGTACTCAACCAAG
TCATTCTGAGAATAGTGTATGCGGCGACCGAGTTGCTCTTGCCCGGCGTCAATACGGGATAATACCGCGC
CACATAGCAGAACTTTAAAAGTGCTCATCATTGGAAAACGTTCTTCGGGGCGAAAACTCTCAAGGATCTT
ACCGCTGTTGAGATCCAGTTCGATGTAACCCACTCGTGCACCCAACTGATCTTCAGCATCTTTTACTTTC
ACCAGCGTTTCTGGGTGAGCAAAAACAGGAAGGCAAAATGCCGCAAAAAAGGGAATAAGGGCGACACGGA
AATGTTGAATACTCATACTCTTCCTTTTTCAATATTATTGAAGCATTTATCAGGGTTATTGTCTCATGAG
CGGATACATATTTGAATGTATTTAGAAAAATAAACAAATAGGGGTTCCGCGCACATTTCCCCGAAAAGTG
CCACCTGACGTCTAAGAAACCATTATTATCATGACATTAACCTATAAAAATAGGCGTATCACGAGGCCCT
TTCGTCTCGCGCGTTTCGGTGATGACGGTGAAAACCTCTGACACATGCAGCTCCCGGAGACGGTCACAGC
TTGTCTGTAAGCGGATGCCGGGAGCAGACAAGCCCGTCAGGGCGCGTCAGCGGGTGTTGGCGGGTGTCGG
GGCTGGCTTAACTATGCGGCATCAGAGCAGATTGTACTGAGAGTGCACCATAAAATTGTAAACGTTAATA
TTTTGTTAAAATTCGCGTTAAATTTTTGTTAAATCAGCTCATTTTTTAACCAATAGACCGAAATCGGCAA
AATCCCTTATAAATCAAAAGAATAGCCCGAGATAGAGT
[37 nt withheld, positions 2559-2595]
AAAGAACGTGGACTCCAACGTCAAAGG
[141 nt withheld, positions 2623-2763]
G
[46 nt withheld, positions 2765-2810]
A
[95 nt withheld, positions 2812-2906]
TATGCGGTGTGAAATACCGCACAGATGCGTAAGGAGAAAATACCGCATCAGGCGCCCCTGCAGGCAGCTG
CGCGCTCGCTCGCTCACTGAGGCCGCCCGGGCAAAGCCCGGGCGTCGGGCGACCTTTGGTCGCCCGGCCT
CAGTGAGCGAGCGAGCGCGCAGAGAGGGAGTGGCCAACTCCATCACTAGGGGTTCCTGCGGCCGCTCGGT
CCGCACGTGAGATCTCATGCCTGCTATTGTCTTCCCAATCCTCCCCCTTGCTGTCCTGCCCCACCCCACC
CCCCAGAATAGAATGACACCTACTCAGACAATGCGATGCAATTTCCTCATTTTATTAGGAAAGGACAGTG
GGAGTGGCACCTTCCAGGGTCAAGGAAGGCACGGGGGAGGGGCAAACAACAGATGGCTGGCAACTAGAAG
GCACAGTCGAAGATCTCTCGAGCCACGGAATTGTCAGTGCCCAACAGCCGAGCCCCTGTCCAGCAGCGGG
CAAGGCAGGCGGCGATGAGTTCCGCCGTGGCAAGAACTAACCAGGATTTATACAAGGAGGAGAAAATGAA
AGCCATACGGGAAGCAATAGCATGATACAAAGGCATTAAAGCAGCGTATCCACATAGCGTAAAAGGAGCA
ACATAGTTAAGAATACCAGTCAATCTTTCACAAATTTTGTAATCCAGAGGTTGATTATGATATCGAATTC
GCGGCCGCGGCGCGCCGTCGACTTACTTGTACAGCTCGTCCATGCCGAGAGTGATCCCGGCGGCGGTCAC
GAACTCCAGCAGGACCATGTGATCGCGCTTCTCGTTGGGGTCTTTGCTCAGCTTGGACTGGTAGCTCAGG
TAGTGGTTGTCGGGCAGCAGCACGGGGCCGTCGCCGATGGGGGTGTTCTGCTGGTAGTGGTCGGCGAGCT
GCACGCCGCCGTCCTCGATGTTGTGGCGGATCTTGAAGTTGGCCTTGATGCCGTTCTTCTGCTTGTCGGC
GGTGATATAGACGTTGTGGCTGTTGTAGTTGTACTCCAGCTTGTGCCCCAGGATGTTGCCGTCCTCCTTG
AAGTCGATGCCCTTCAGCTCGATGCGGTTCACCAGGGTGTCGCCCTCGAACTTCACCTCGGCGCGGGTCT
TGTAGTTGCCGTCGTCCTTGAAGAAGATGGTGCGCTCCTGGACGTAGCCTTCGGGCATGGCGGACTTGAA
GAAGTCGTGCTGCTTCATGTGGTCGGGGTAGCGGGCGAAGCACTGCACGCCGTAGCCCAGGGTGGTCACG
AGGGTGGGCCAGGGCACGGGCAGCTTGCCGGTGGTGCAGATCAGCTTCAGGGTCAGCTTGCCGTAGGTGG
CATCGCCCTCGCCCTCGCCGGACACGCTGAACTTGTGGCCGTTTACGTCGCCGTCCAGCTCGACCAGGAT
GGGCACCACCCCGGTGAACAGCTCCTCGCCCTTGCTCACCATGGTGGCGACCGGTAGCGCTAGCTTCGAA
AGATCTGGATCCCAGAAGCAAATGTAAGCAATAGATGGCTCTGCCCTGACTTTTATGCCCAGCCCGAGCT
CCGTTTTTTTTTCTTCTTAAAAATGATTTTCAGTCAGAAGTAAAACCTGCACACATCCCTTTGTGTATGC
TTGCTTGTTTTCCCCATTGTTCTACTCAAGCTCATGAAAATGGACTTACCTTAAAAGTAGCTGTGAAATA
TAGATTCACATGTCACAGAAACTCACACATGTTTGGAGAGTTGTAATCTTTCTCCAACAGTCTATTTGTT
GAGTGGATTTTATTGTAGGGAAGCCGCTTTGGCTCTGCTGCTGCTTTAAAATAGCTCTGAGTAATTTCCA
AAATAAGATGGCATTTTAGTCT
Features (pLannotate 1.2.2; 14 found; start..end, strand, type, name):
    271..298     -  repeat_region  AAV2 ITR (fragment): inverted terminal repeat of adeno-associated virus serotype 2 inverted
    327..354     -  repeat_region  AAV2 ITR (fragment): inverted terminal repeat of adeno-associated virus serotype 2 inverted
    427..1015    -  rep_origin     ori: high-copy-number ColE1/pMB1/pBR322/pUC origin of replication
   1186..2046    -  CDS            AmpR: β-lactamase; bla; confers resistance to ampicillin, carbenicillin, and related antibiotics
   2047..2151    -  promoter       AmpR promoter: bla
   2246..2281    +  CDS            rop (fragment): Rop protein, which maintains plasmids at low copy number; rop
   2383..2432    +  misc_feature   bom (fragment): basis of mobility region from pBR322
   2433..2888    -  rep_origin     f1 ori (sequence partly withheld): f1 bacteriophage origin of replication; arrow indicates direction of (+) strand synthesis
   2907..2958    +  misc_feature   bom (fragment): basis of mobility region from pBR322
   2963..3103    -  repeat_region  AAV2 ITR: inverted terminal repeat of adeno-associated virus serotype 2 inverted
   3221..3332    -  polyA_signal   bGH poly(A) signal: bovine growth hormone polyadenylation signal
   3349..3429    -  misc_feature   WPRE (fragment): woodchuck hepatitis virus posttranscriptional regulatory element
   3435..3592    -  misc_feature   WPRE (fragment): woodchuck hepatitis virus posttranscriptional regulatory element
   3632..4348    -  CDS            SYFP2: SYFP2 is a basic (constitutively fluorescent) yellow fluorescent protein published in 2006, derived from Aequorea victoria. It is reported to be a very rapidly-maturing monomer with moderate acid sensitivity.
