[The description below was written by a language model from this plasmid's Addgene catalogue record and pLannotate feature annotations shown in this document.]
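Description:
AiP1833 - pAAV-AiE2460m-minBG-SYFP2-WPRE3-BGHpA is an AAV transfer plasmid on a pAAV2 backbone, built to package a recombinant adeno-associated virus genome that reports the activity of a candidate brain-cell enhancer. In bacteria it is maintained through a high-copy ColE1/pUC-type origin and selected with ampicillin via the β-lactamase gene and its own promoter. An f1 phage origin and short remnants of pBR322 rop and bom sequences are also present in the backbone. The annotation finds one complete AAV2 inverted terminal repeat and only short fragments of the other. This may simply reflect how these repeat-rich, structured elements are detected or read in sequencing, though the record does not settle the point. The ITRs are the cis elements needed for replication and encapsidation of the sequence lying between them.

The payload is a compact enhancer-reporter cassette. According to the catalogue fields, the AiE2460m enhancer is placed upstream of minBG, which from the name is presumably a minimal beta-globin promoter that has little activity alone, so that transcription depends on the enhancer and is confined to cells where it is active. Neither the enhancer nor the minimal promoter was picked up in the automated feature table, which leaves the region upstream of the reporter unannotated. The expressed gene is SYFP2, a monomeric, rapidly maturing yellow fluorescent protein derived from Aequorea victoria. It is followed by WPRE3, a shortened woodchuck hepatitis virus posttranscriptional element (annotated as two WPRE fragments) that boosts transcript expression, and by the bovine growth hormone polyadenylation signal. The construct is intended for AAV-mediated fluorescent labelling of specific brain cell populations, but the record does not state which populations AiE2460m targets.
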