Addgene plasmid #230718: AiP1833 - pAAV-AiE2460m-minBG-SYFP2-WPRE3-BGHpA
Purpose: AiE2460m is an enhancer sequence, designed to drive AAV-mediated transgene expression in specific populations of brain cells
Depositing lab: Allen Institute for Brain Science & Bosiljka Tasic. Depositing organization: Allen Institute. Publication: A suite of enhancer AAVs and transgenic mouse lines for genetic access to cortical cell types. Ben-Simon Y, Hooper M, Narayan S, Daigle TL, Dwivedi D, Way SW, Oster A, Stafford DA, Mich JK, Taormina MJ, Martinez RA, Opitz-Araya X, Roth JR, Alexander JR, Allen S, Amster A, Arbuckle J, Ayala A, Baker PM, Bakken TE, Barcelli T, Barta S, Bendrick J, Bertagnolli D, Bielstein C, Bishwakarma P, Bowlus J, Boyer G, Brouner K, Casian B, Casper T, Chakka AB, Chakrabarty R, Chance RK, Chavan S, Clark M, Colbert K, Collman F, Daniel S, Departee M, DiValentin P, Donadio N, Dotson N, Egdorf T, Fliss T, Gabitto M, Garcia J, Gary A, Gasperini M, Gloe J, Goldy J, Gore BB, Graybuck L, Greisman N, Haeseleer F, Halterman C, Haradon Z, Hastings SD, Helback O, Ho W, Hockemeyer D, Huang C, Huff S, Hunker A, Johansen N, Jones D, Juneau Z, Kalmbach B, Kannan M, Khem S, Kussick E, Kutsal R, Larsen R, Lee C, Lee AY, Leibly M, Lenz GH, Li S, Liang E, Lusk N, Madigan Z, Malloy J, Malone J, McCue R, Melchor J, Mollenkopf T, Moosman S, Morin E, Newman D, Ng L, Ngo K, Omstead V, Otto S, Oyama A, Pena N, Pham T, Phillips E, Pom CA, Potekhina L, Ransford S, Ray PL, Rette D, Reynoldson C, Rimorin C, Rocha D, Ruiz A, Sanchez REA, Sawyer L, Sedeno-Cortes A, Sevigny JP, Shapovalova N, Shepard N, Shulga L, Sigler AR, Siverts L, Soliman S, Somasundaram S, Staats B, Stewart K, Szelenyi E, Tieu M, Trader C, Tran A, van Velthoven CTJ, Walker M, Wang Y, Weed N, Wirthlin M, Wood T, Wynalda B, Yao Z, Zhou T, Ariza J, Dee N, Reding M, Ronellenfitch K, Mufti S, Sunkin SM, Smith KA, Esposito L, Waters J, Thyagarajan B, Yao S, Lein ES, Zeng H, Levi BP, Ngai J, Ting JT, Tasic B. Cell. 2025 May 16:S0092-8674(25)00513-6. doi: 10.1016/j.cell.2025.05.002. PubMed 40403729.
Backbone
  Vector backbone: pAAV2
  Vector type: AAV
Growth in bacteria
  Bacterial resistance: Ampicillin, 100 μg/mL
  Growth temperature: 37°C
  Growth strain: NEB Stable
  Copy number: High Copy
Gene/Insert
  Gene/Insert name: SYFP2
  Species: Synthetic
  Promoter: minBG
  Cloning method: Gibson Cloning
Terms and licenses: Academic/Nonprofit Terms; Industry Terms: Not Available to Industry
How to cite: AiP1833 - pAAV-AiE2460m-minBG-SYFP2-WPRE3-BGHpA was a gift from Allen Institute for Brain Science & Bosiljka Tasic (Addgene plasmid # 230718 ; http://n2t.net/addgene:230718 ; RRID:Addgene_230718)
